Addgene plasmid #207496: pIG-833_NY-ESO-1_TCR_FAS/CD28
Purpose: This plasmid can be used to generate HDR templates for non-viral knockin into the TRAC locus of human T cells.
Depositing lab: Alexander Marson. Depositing organization: J. David Gladstone Institutes. Publication: Modular pooled discovery of synthetic knockin sequences to program durable cell therapies. Blaeschke F, Chen YY, Apathy R, Daniel B, Chen AY, Chen PA, Sandor K, Zhang W, Li Z, Mowery CT, Yamamoto TN, Nyberg WA, To A, Yu R, Bueno R, Kim MC, Schmidt R, Goodman DB, Feuchtinger T, Eyquem J, Jimmie Ye C, Carnevale J, Satpathy AT, Shifrut E, Roth TL, Marson A. Cell. 2023 Sep 14;186(19):4216-4234.e33. doi: 10.1016/j.cell.2023.08.013. PubMed 37714135.
Backbone
  Vector backbone: PUC19
  Vector type: CRISPR
Growth in bacteria
  Bacterial resistance: Ampicillin, 100 μg/mL
  Growth temperature: 37°C
  Growth strain: NEB Stable
  Copy number: High Copy
Gene/Insert
  Gene/Insert name: FAS/CD28, NY-ESO-1_TCR
  Species: H. sapiens (human)
  Entrez Gene: FAS (a.k.a. ALPS1A, APO-1, APT1, CD95, FAS1, FASTM, TNFRSF6)
  Cloning method: Gibson Cloning
Resource information
  A portion of this plasmid was derived from a plasmid made by: NY-ESO-1 TCR sequence was provided by Antoni Ribas.
Terms and licenses: Academic/Nonprofit Terms; Industry Terms: Not Available to Industry
Depositor comments: Please visit https://doi.org/10.1101/2022.07.27.501186 for bioRxiv preprint.
How to cite: pIG-833_NY-ESO-1_TCR_FAS/CD28 was a gift from Alexander Marson (Addgene plasmid # 207496 ; http://n2t.net/addgene:207496 ; RRID:Addgene_207496)
