[The description below was written by a language model from this plasmid's Addgene catalogue record and pLannotate feature annotations shown in this document.]
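Description:
pIG-833_NY-ESO-1_TCR_FAS/CD28 is a pUC19-based bacterial plasmid that serves as a source of homology-directed repair (HDR) template DNA for non-viral CRISPR knock-in at the TRAC locus of human T cells. It is propagated in E. coli through the high-copy ColE1/pUC origin and selected with ampicillin via the β-lactamase gene and its native promoter. Remnants of the pUC19 lacZα/lac promoter region and multiple cloning site flank the insert, which was assembled by Gibson cloning.

The payload is a single forward-oriented coding array. It begins with a FAS fragment joined directly to a short CD28 segment. This matches the FAS/CD28 chimeric receptor named in the record, and such switch-type designs generally pair the ligand-binding part of a death receptor with a costimulatory signalling tail. The annotation tool matched the CD28 piece to a rabbit entry, although the catalogue lists the insert as human. Downstream lies the NY-ESO-1-specific TCR, consisting of a complete β chain (TRBV6-5, TRBJ2-2, TRBC2) followed by the α chain variable region (TRAV21) running into a TRAC fragment. That TRAC fragment probably forms part of the downstream homology arm, so that after integration the α chain would be completed by the endogenous constant region.

No mammalian promoter is annotated, in keeping with expression driven from the endogenous TRAC locus after in-frame integration. The short unannotated gaps between the coding units may hold self-cleaving peptide linkers, and the unannotated stretch upstream of FAS may hold the left homology arm, but the record states neither. The construct comes from a study that screened synthetic knock-in sequences to program more durable T cell therapies.
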