Features (pLannotate 1.2.2; 18 found; start..end, strand, type, name):
    171..1031    -  CDS            AmpR: β-lactamase; bla; confers resistance to ampicillin, carbenicillin, and related antibiotics
   1032..1136    -  promoter       AmpR promoter: bla
   1231..1266    +  CDS            rop (fragment): Rop protein, which maintains plasmids at low copy number; rop
   1368..1467    +  misc_feature   bom (fragment): basis of mobility region from pBR322
   1477..1630    -  CDS            lacZα (fragment): LacZα fragment of β-galactosidase; lacZ fragment
   2052..2660    +  CDS            FAS (fragment): TNR6_HUMAN - Also known as APT1, FAS1, TNFRSF6. Experimental evidence at protein level: Swiss-Prot protein existence level 1. Receptor for TNFSF6/FASLG. The adapter molecule FADD recruits caspase-8 to the activated receptor. The resulting death-inducing signaling complex (DISC) performs caspase-8 proteolytic activation which initiates the subsequent cascade of caspases (aspartate-specific cysteine proteases) mediating apoptosis. FAS-mediated apoptosis may have a role in the induction of peripheral tolerance, in the antigen- stimulated suicide of mature T-cells, or both. The secreted isoforms 2
   2643..2765    +  CDS            CD28 (fragment): CD28_RABIT - Experimental evidence at transcript level: Swiss-Prot protein existence level 2. Involved in T-cell activation, the induction of cell proliferation and cytokine production and promotion of T-cell survival. Enhances the production of IL4 and IL10 in T-cells in conjunction with TCR/CD3 ligation and CD40L costimulation. From Oryctolagus cuniculus (Rabbit).
   2883..3224    +  CDS            TRBV6-5: TVB65_HUMAN - Experimental evidence at protein level: Swiss-Prot protein existence level 1. V region of the variable domain of T cell receptor (TR) beta chain that participates in the antigen recognition (PubMed:24600447). Alpha-beta T cell receptors are antigen specific receptors which are essential to the immune response and are present on the cell surface of T lymphocytes. Recognize peptide-major histocompatibility (MH) (pMH) complexes that are displayed by antigen presenting cells (APC), a prerequisite for efficient T cell adaptive immunity against pathogens (PubMed:25493333). Binding of a
   3231..3278    +  CDS            TRBJ2-2: TJB22_HUMAN - Protein predicted: Swiss-Prot protein existence level 4. J region of the variable domain of T cell receptor (TR) beta chain that participates in the antigen recognition (PubMed:24600447). Alpha-beta T cell receptors are antigen specific receptors which are essential to the immune response and are present on the cell surface of T lymphocytes. Recognize peptide-major histocompatibility (MH) (pMH) complexes that are displayed by antigen presenting cells (APC), a prerequisite for efficient T cell adaptive immunity against pathogens (PubMed:25493333). Binding of alpha-beta TR to pMH c
   3282..3815    +  CDS            TRBC2: TRBC2_HUMAN - Also known as TCRBC2 From Homo sapiens (Human).
   3897..4232    +  CDS            TRAV21: TVA21_HUMAN - Experimental evidence at protein level: Swiss-Prot protein existence level 1. V region of the variable domain of T cell receptor (TR) alpha chain that participates in the antigen recognition (PubMed:24600447). Alpha-beta T cell receptors are antigen specific receptors which are essential to the immune response and are present on the cell surface of T lymphocytes. Recognize peptide-major histocompatibility (MH) (pMH) complexes that are displayed by antigen presenting cells (APC), a prerequisite for efficient T cell adaptive immunity against pathogens (PubMed:25493333). Binding of
   4299..4568    +  CDS            TRAC (fragment): TRAC_HUMAN - Also known as TCRA. Experimental evidence at protein level: Swiss-Prot protein existence level 1. Constant region of T cell receptor (TR) alpha chain (PubMed:24600447). Alpha-beta T cell receptors are antigen specific receptors which are essential to the immune response and are present on the cell surface of T lymphocytes. Recognize peptide-major histocompatibility (MH) (pMH) complexes that are displayed by antigen presenting cells (APC), a prerequisite for efficient T cell adaptive immunity against pathogens (PubMed:25493333). Binding of alpha-beta TR to pMH complex initiates TR-
   4623..4656    +  misc_feature   MCS (fragment): pUC18/19 multiple cloning site
   4693..4709    -  protein_bind   lac operator: The lac repressor binds to the lac operator to inhibit transcription in E. coli. This inhibition can be relieved by adding lactose or isopropyl-β-D-thiogalactopyranoside (IPTG). lac repressor encoded by lacI
   4717..4747    -  promoter       lac promoter: promoter for the E. coli lac operon
   4762..4783    -  protein_bind   CAP binding site: CAP binding activates transcription in the presence of cAMP. E. coli catabolite activator protein
   4796..4888    -  CDS            lacI (fragment): lac repressor; lacI; The lac repressor binds to the lac operator to inhibit transcription in E. coli. This inhibition can be relieved by adding lactose or isopropyl-β-D-thiogalactopyranoside (IPTG).
   5071..5659    -  rep_origin     ori: high-copy-number ColE1/pMB1/pBR322/pUC origin of replication
>Addgene plasmid #207496 | pIG-833_NY-ESO-1_TCR_FAS/CD28 | addgene full sequence | sequence record 412304 | Addgene NGS Result
GAAGATCCTTTGATCTTTTCTACGGGGTCTGACGCTCAGTGGAACGAAAACTCACGTTAAGGGATTTTGG
TCATGAGATTATCAAAAAGGATCTTCACCTAGATCCTTTTAAATTAAAAATGAAGTTTTAAATCAATCTA
AAGTATATATGAGTAAACTTGGTCTGACAGTTACCAATGCTTAATCAGTGAGGCACCTATCTCAGCGATC
TGTCTATTTCGTTCATCCATAGTTGCCTGACTCCCCGTCGTGTAGATAACTACGATACGGGAGGGCTTAC
CATCTGGCCCCAGTGCTGCAATGATACCGCGAGACCCACGCTCACCGGCTCCAGATTTATCAGCAATAAA
CCAGCCAGCCGGAAGGGCCGAGCGCAGAAGTGGTCCTGCAACTTTATCCGCCTCCATCCAGTCTATTAAT
TGTTGCCGGGAAGCTAGAGTAAGTAGTTCGCCAGTTAATAGTTTGCGCAACGTTGTTGCCATTGCTACAG
GCATCGTGGTGTCACGCTCGTCGTTTGGTATGGCTTCATTCAGCTCCGGTTCCCAACGATCAAGGCGAGT
TACATGATCCCCCATGTTGTGCAAAAAAGCGGTTAGCTCCTTCGGTCCTCCGATCGTTGTCAGAAGTAAG
TTGGCCGCAGTGTTATCACTCATGGTTATGGCAGCACTGCATAATTCTCTTACTGTCATGCCATCCGTAA
GATGCTTTTCTGTGACTGGTGAGTACTCAACCAAGTCATTCTGAGAATAGTGTATGCGGCGACCGAGTTG
CTCTTGCCCGGCGTCAATACGGGATAATACCGCGCCACATAGCAGAACTTTAAAAGTGCTCATCATTGGA
AAACGTTCTTCGGGGCGAAAACTCTCAAGGATCTTACCGCTGTTGAGATCCAGTTCGATGTAACCCACTC
GTGCACCCAACTGATCTTCAGCATCTTTTACTTTCACCAGCGTTTCTGGGTGAGCAAAAACAGGAAGGCA
AAATGCCGCAAAAAAGGGAATAAGGGCGACACGGAAATGTTGAATACTCATACTCTTCCTTTTTCAATAT
TATTGAAGCATTTATCAGGGTTATTGTCTCATGAGCGGATACATATTTGAATGTATTTAGAAAAATAAAC
AAATAGGGGTTCCGCGCACATTTCCCCGAAAAGTGCCACCTGACGTCTAAGAAACCATTATTATCATGAC
ATTAACCTATAAAAATAGGCGTATCACGAGGCCCTTTCGTCTCGCGCGTTTCGGTGATGACGGTGAAAAC
CTCTGACACATGCAGCTCCCGGAGACGGTCACAGCTTGTCTGTAAGCGGATGCCGGGAGCAGACAAGCCC
GTCAGGGCGCGTCAGCGGGTGTTGGCGGGTGTCGGGGCTGGCTTAACTATGCGGCATCAGAGCAGATTGT
ACTGAGAGTGCACCATATGCGGTGTGAAATACCGCACAGATGCGTAAGGAGAAAATACCGCATCAGGCGC
CATTCACCATTCAGGCTGCGCAACTGTTGGGAAGGGCGATCGGTGCGGGCCTCTTCGCTATTACGCCAGC
TGGCGAAAGGGGGATGTGCTGCAAGGCGATTAAGTTGGGTAACGCCAGGGTTTTCCCAGTCACGACGTTG
TAAAACGACGGCCAGTGAATTCGAGCTCGGTACCCGGGGATTTCAGGTTTCCTTGAGTGGCAGGCCAGGC
CTGGCCGTGAACGTTCACTGAAATCATGGCCTCTTGGCCAAGATTGATAGCTTGTGCCTGTCCCTGAGTC
CCAGTCCATCACGAGCAGCTGGTTTCTAAGATGCTATTTCCCGTATAAAGCATGAGCACGTGCATTCGCA
CGCCCACAGAGCCCCGCCCTTGTCCATCACTGGCATCTGGACTCCAGCCTGGGTTGGGGCAAAGAGGGAA
ATGAGATCATGTCCTAACCCTGATCCTCTTGTCCCACAGATATCCAGAACCCTGACCCTGCCGGATCGGG
TGGGACTAGTGGCGGAGGTGGGAGCGGCGGACAGTGCACCAACTATGCGCTGCTGAAACTGGCGGGCGAT
GTGGAAAGCAACCCGGGCCCGATGCTGGGCATCTGGACCCTCCTACCTCTGGTTCTTACGTCTGTTGCTA
GATTATCGTCCAAAAGTGTTAATGCCCAAGTGACTGACATCAACTCCAAGGGATTGGAATTGAGGAAGAC
TGTTACTACAGTTGAGACTCAGAACTTGGAAGGCCTGCATCATGATGGCCAATTCTGCCATAAGCCCTGT
CCTCCAGGTGAAAGGAAAGCTAGGGACTGCACAGTCAATGGGGATGAACCAGACTGCGTGCCCTGCCAAG
AAGGGAAGGAGTACACAGACAAAGCCCATTTTTCTTCCAAATGCAGAAGATGTAGATTGTGTGATGAAGG
ACATGGCTTAGAAGTGGAAATAAACTGCACCCGGACCCAGAATACCAAGTGCAGATGTAAACCAAACTTT
TTTTGTAACTCTACTGTATGTGAACACTGTGACCCTTGCACCAAATGTGAACATGGAATCATCAAGGAAT
GCACACTCACCAGCAACACCAAGTGCAAAGAGGAAGGATCCAGATCTAACTTGGGGTGGCTTTGTCTTCT
TCTTTTGCCAATTCCACTAATTGTTTGGGTGAAGAGAAAGGAAGTACAGAAAAGGAGTAAGAGGAGCAGG
CTCCTGCACAGTGACTACATGAACATGACTCCCCGCCGCCCCGGGCCCACCCGCAAGCATTACCAGCCCT
ATGCCCCACCACGCGACTTCGCAGCCTATCGCTCCAGGGCTAAGAGAGGTTCAGGATCTGGTGGTGGGTC
TGGCGGAGGAACCGGTGCTGGAAGTGGTGAGGGCAGGGGATCTCTCCTTACTTGTGGCGACGTGGAGGAG
AACCCCGGCCCCATGAGCATCGGCCTCCTGTGCTGTGCAGCCTTGTCTCTCCTGTGGGCAGGTCCAGTGA
ATGCTGGTGTCACTCAGACCCCAAAATTCCAGGTCCTGAAGACAGGACAGAGCATGACACTGCAGTGTGC
CCAGGATATGAACCATGAATACATGTCCTGGTATCGACAAGACCCAGGCATGGGGCTGAGGCTGATTCAT
TACTCAGTTGGTGCTGGTATCACTGACCAAGGAGAAGTCCCCAATGGCTACAATGTCTCCAGATCAACCA
CAGAGGATTTCCCGCTCAGGCTGCTGTCGGCTGCTCCCTCCCAGACATCTGTGTACTTCTGTGCCAGCAG
TTACGTCGGGAACACCGGGGAGCTGTTTTTTGGAGAAGGCTCTAGGCTGACCGTACTGGAGGACCTGAAA
AACGTGTTCCCACCCGAGGTCGCTGTGTTTGAGCCATCAGAAGCAGAGATCTCCCACACCCAAAAGGCCA
CACTGGTATGCCTGGCCACAGGCTTCTACCCCGACCACGTGGAGCTGAGCTGGTGGGTGAATGGGAAGGA
GGTGCACAGTGGGGTCAGCACAGACCCGCAGCCCCTCAAGGAGCAGCCCGCCCTCAATGACTCCAGATAC
TGCCTGAGCAGCCGCCTGAGGGTCTCGGCCACCTTCTGGCAGAACCCCCGCAACCACTTCCGCTGTCAAG
TCCAGTTCTACGGGCTCTCGGAGAATGACGAGTGGACCCAGGATAGGGCCAAACCCGTCACCCAGATCGT
CAGCGCCGAGGCCTGGGGTAGAGCAGACTGTGGCTTCACCTCCGAGTCTTACCAGCAAGGGGTCCTGTCT
GCCACCATCCTCTATGAGATCTTGCTAGGGAAGGCCACCTTGTATGCCGTGCTGGTCAGTGCCCTCGTGC
TGATGGCTATGGTCAAGAGAAAGGATTCCAGAGGCCGGGCCAAGCGGTCCGGATCCGGAGCCACCAACTT
CAGCCTGCTGAAGCAGGCCGGCGACGTGGAGGAGAACCCCGGCCCCATGGAGACCCTCTTGGGCCTGCTT
ATCCTTTGGCTGCAGCTGCAATGGGTGAGCAGCAAACAGGAGGTGACGCAGATTCCTGCAGCTCTGAGTG
TCCCAGAAGGAGAAAACTTGGTTCTCAACTGCAGTTTCACTGATAGCGCTATTTACAACCTCCAGTGGTT
TAGGCAGGACCCTGGGAAAGGTCTCACATCTCTGTTGCTTATTCAGTCAAGTCAGAGAGAGCAAACAAGT
GGAAGACTTAATGCCTCGCTGGATAAATCATCAGGACGTAGTACTTTATACATTGCAGCTTCTCAGCCTG
GTGACTCAGCCACCTACCTCTGTGCTGTGAGGCCCCTGTACGGAGGAAGCTACATACCTACATTTGGAAG
AGGAACCAGCCTTATTGTTCATCCGTATATCCAGAACCCTGACCCTGCGGTGTACCAGCTGAGAGACTCT
AAATCCAGTGACAAGTCTGTCTGCCTATTCACCGATTTTGATTCTCAAACAAATGTGTCACAAAGTAAGG
ATTCTGATGTGTATATCACAGACAAAACTGTGCTAGACATGAGGTCTATGGACTTCAAGAGCAACAGTGC
TGTGGCCTGGAGCAACAAATCTGACTTTGCATGTGCAAACGCCTTCAACAACAGCATTATTCCAGAAGAC
ACCTTCTTCCCCAGCCCAGGTAAGGGCAGCTTTGGTGCCTTCGCAGGCTGTTTCCTTGCTTCAGGAATGG
CCATCCTCTAGAGTCGACCTGCAGGCATGCAAGCTTGGCGTAATCATGGTCATAGCTGTTTCCTGTGTGA
AATTGTTATCCGCTCACAATTCCACACAACATACGAGCCGGAAGCATAAAGTGTAAAGCCTGGGGTGCCT
AATGAGTGAGCTAACTCACATTAATTGCGTTGCGCTCACTGCCCGCTTTCCAGTCGGGAAACCTGTCGTG
CCAGCTGCATTAATGAATCGGCCAACGCGCGGGGAGAGGCGGTTTGCGTATTGGGCGCTCTTCCGCTTCC
TCGCTCACTGACTCGCTGCGCTCGGTCGTTCGGCTGCGGCGAGCGGTATCAGCTCACTCAAAGGCGGTAA
TACGGTTATCCACAGAATCAGGGGATAACGCAGGAAAGAACATGTGAGCAAAAGGCCAGCAAAAGGCCAG
GAACCGTAAAAAGGCCGCGTTGCTGGCGTTTTTCCATAGGCTCCGCCCCCCTGACGAGCATCACAAAAAT
CGACGCTCAAGTCAGAGGTGGCGAAACCCGACAGGACTATAAAGATACCAGGCGTTTCCCCCTGGAAGCT
CCCTCGTGCGCTCTCCTGTTCCGACCCTGCCGCTTACCGGATACCTGTCCGCCTTTCTCCCTTCGGGAAG
CGTGGCGCTTTCTCATAGCTCACGCTGTAGGTATCTCAGTTCGGTGTAGGTCGTTCGCTCCAAGCTGGGC
TGTGTGCACGAACCCCCCGTTCAGCCCGACCGCTGCGCCTTATCCGGTAACTATCGTCTTGAGTCCAACC
CGGTAAGACACGACTTATCGCCACTGGCAGCAGCCACTGGTAACAGGATTAGCAGAGCGAGGTATGTAGG
CGGTGCTACAGAGTTCTTGAAGTGGTGGCCTAACTACGGCTACACTAGAAGAACAGTATTTGGTATCTGC
GCTCTGCTGAAGCCAGTTACCTTCGGAAAAAGAGTTGGTAGCTCTTGATCCGGCAAACAAACCACCGCTG
GTAGCGGTGGTTTTTTTGTTTGCAAGCAGCAGATTACGCGCAGAAAAAAAGGATCTCAA
